>Addgene plasmid #172439 | H11-mScarletLAMA4 | addgene full sequence | sequence record 384399 | Addgene NGS Result
GCGCCCAATACGCAAACCGCCTCTCCCCGCGCGTTGGCCGATTCATTAATGCAGCTGGCACGACAGGTTT
CCCGACTGGAAAGCGGGCAGTGAGCGCAACGCAATTAATGTGAGTTAGCTCACTCATTAGGCACCCCAGG
CTTTACACTTTATGCTTCCGGCTCGTATGTTGTGTGGAATTGTGAGCGGATAACAATTTCACACAGGAAA
CAGCTATGACCATGATTACGCCAAGCTTACGTAAACAGTCTTCCAGGGGATAAGAACCTTACAGAAAAAG
CAGAAATGCCTGGGGCACTGGATTACCGATGTAATCAAATTCAGTCCTTGAATTGAACACAGGATTGCCT
AGAGCAAGGCCAGCCAGAGATTCATCTCAGAGGGAGAAAGGTGTCTTTGGAGCAATTTTGTGGTAATCTA
GTATGTATCACATAAGTTTAGACGCATTTGGGACTGGAAAGATGTGAACAAAGCACCCTATGGCTCACAT
CTGTCATTAACTCTAGTTCCAGTGCACCTGACACCGTCTTCTGGCCTCTGCAGTGACCAAGCACATGGGT
AGTATGTAGACATATACATAAGCAAAACACACATCATTAAAAAGTGACATTTCCCAAAGGAAGCTGAAGA
ACCAGTTCTTGAGAAGATAGTAGAAATCAGAAGGGGAAATAGTAGACATACAGAGGGACTGACCAGGTTG
TGTCACCTTTATAGGCTAGGCTAATGGATGATCGACACTAGCGCTCTTTGTGAAGGACACACAAATGAGA
CATAGTTTATAGGACTAAACACACTTCTAAGCAATTTAATGAGACTTAAGACCCTGTCTCTAGCAAATAC
TCTGGATGATATTCAGCTCAAGGCTCTTGTCAGACATGTTTCCATTTTCAAGGTGAGCTAACTGGCCAAA
ACTGCCAACAACCTGTAGTGAATAGAGAAGATGAGAAAATCTGGATTCTCAAATGACCTAATGAAAGCCA
CTGGAGCGCCATATGGTTTCTGTGAAAATGCCTTTTCAATCATTAACCTCTTAAATGAGTGTTAGCATCC
TAACTAATGAGTGGTGCAGAATAGTGGGTCTGCTTAGCTTAACTAAGGCCAAGAAAACAAAACAGGAAAT
TCATTCCATGTCATGAGACTCATACTGTTTGATCAGTGTGAGGGAGTGTAAAGCTGGTTTGGGTAGGGGA
GGCGCTTTTCCCAAGGCAGTCTGGAGCATGCGCTTTAGCAGCCCCGCTGGGCACTTGGCGCTACACAAGT
GGCCTCTGGCCTCGCACACATTCCACATCCACCGGTAGGCGCCAACCGGCTCCGTTCTTTGGTGGCCCCT
TCGCGCCACCTTCTACTCCTCCCCTAGTCAGGAAGTTCCCCCCCGCCCCGCAGCTCGCGTCGTGCAGGAC
GTGACAAATGGAAGTAGCACGTGTCACTAGTCTCGTGCAGATGGACAGCACCGCTGAGCAATGGAAGCGG
GTAGGCCTTTGGGGCAGCGGCCAATAGCAGCTTTGCTCCTTCGCTTTCTGGGCTCAGAGGCTGGGAAGGG
GTGGGTCCGGGGGCGGGCTCAGGGGCGGGCTCAGGGGCGGGGCGGGCGCCCGAAGGTCCTCCGGAGGCCC
GGCATTCTGCACGCTTCAAAAGCGCACGTCTGCCGCGCTGTTCTCCTCTTCCTCATCTCCGGGCCTTTCG
GCCACCATGGTGAGCAAGGGCGAGGCAGTGATCAAGGAGTTCATGCGGTTCAAGGTGCACATGGAGGGCT
CCATGAACGGCCACGAGTTCGAGATCGAGGGCGAGGGCGAGGGCCGCCCCTACGAGGGCACCCAGACCGC
CAAGCTGAAGGTGACCAAGGGTGGCCCCCTGCCCTTCTCCTGGGACATCCTGTCCCCTCAGTTCATGTAC
GGCTCCAGGGCCTTCACCAAGCACCCCGCCGACATCCCCGACTACTATAAGCAGTCCTTCCCCGAGGGCT
TCAAGTGGGAGCGCGTGATGAACTTCGAGGACGGCGGCGCCGTGACCGTGACCCAGGACACCTCCCTGGA
GGACGGCACCCTGATCTACAAGGTGAAGCTCCGCGGCACCAACTTCCCTCCTGACGGCCCCGTAATGCAG
AAGAAGACAATGGGCTGGGAAGCGTCCACCGAGCGGTTGTACCCCGAGGACGGCGTGCTGAAGGGCGACA
TTAAGATGGCCCTGCGCCTGAAGGACGGCGGCCGCTACCTGGCGGACTTCAAGACCACCTACAAGGCCAA
GAAGCCCGTGCAGATGCCCGGCGCCTACAACGTCGACCGCAAGTTGGACATCACCTCCCACAACGAGGAC
TACACCGTGGTGGAACAGTACGAACGCTCCGAGGGCCGCCACTCCACCGGCGGCATGGACGAGCTGTACA
AGGATGGCTTTGAAGTAGGCTTCAATTTCCGAACATTATAATGACGTACGGCTAAGCCTCGACTAGGGAT
AAAACGTTGTTGTTTGGGGTTGAATTACTCTTCGGTAATCAACCTCTGGATTACAAAATTTGTGAAAGAT
TGACTGGTATTCTTAACTATGTTGCTCCTTTTACGCTATGTGGATACGCTGCTTTAATGCCTTTGTATCA
TGCTATTGCTTCCCGTATGGCTTTCATTTTCTCCTCCTTGTATAAATCCTGGTTGCTGTCTCTTTATGAG
GAGTTGTGGCCCGTTGTCAGGCAACGTGGCGTGGTGTGCACTGTGTTTGCTGACGCAACCCCCACTGGTT
GGGGCATTGCCACCACCTGTCAGCTCCTTTCCGGGACTTTCGCTTTCCCCCTCCCTATTGCCACGGCGGA
ACTCATCGCCGCCTGCCTTGCCCGCTGCTGGACAGGGGCTCGGCTGTTGGGCACTGACAATTCCGTGGTG
TTGTCGGGGAAATCATCGTCCTTTCCTTGGCTGCTCGCCTGTGTTGCCACCTGGATTCTGCGCGGGACGT
CCTTCTGCTACGTCCCTTCGGCCCTCAATCCAGCGGACCTTCCTTCCCGCGGCCTGCTGCCGGCTCTGCG
GCCTCTTCCGCGTCTTCGCCTTCGCCCTCAGACGAGTCGGATCTCCCTTTGGGCCGCCTCCCCGCATCCC
CGGGGGATCCACTAGTTCTAGAGCGGCCGATCAGCCTCGACTGTGCCTTCTAGTTGCCAGCCATCTGTTG
TTTGCCCCTCCCCCGTGCCTTCCTTGACCCTGGAAGGTGCCACTCCCACTGTCCTTTCCTAATAAAATGA
GGAAATTGCATCGCATTGTCTGAGTAGGTGTCATTCTATTCTGGGGGGTGGGGTGGGGCAGGACAGCAAG
GGGGAGGATTGGGAAGACAATAGCAGGCATGCTGGGGATGCGGTGGGCTCTATGGCTTCTGAGGCGGAAA
GAACCAGCTGGGGCTCGAGATCCACTAGTTCTAGCCTCGAGGCTAGAGCAAACACGAGGTTCCCTTAGAC
CTCAGGAGAAAAAGTCTTTGGCTGTAAGAACACACCTCAGTGGATGTGGTAGACTATGCCTTTACTCTTT
TTTTTTTTTTTTTTTTTTTTTTGGGTTTTTTCGAGACAGGGTTTCTCTGTGTAGCCTTGGCTGTCCTGGA
ACTCACTTTGTTGACCAGGCTGGCCTCGAACTCAGAGATCCGCCTGCCTCTGCCTCTCAAGTGCTAGAAT
TAAAAGTGTGCGCCACCACTCCCAGCTATATAGACTATGCCTTTAATCAGGACACTTGGGAGGCAGGGGG
ATCTCAAATTCAATTCCAGACAGATGACTGACAAACACACACATACACCATTCGTCTTTTCTTTTTTTCT
TTTTTCTTTTGAAAACAGGTTTCTCTATGCAGCCCTGGCTTTCCTAGAATTCAATCTATAGACCCAGCTG
GCCTCAAACACAGAACCTCTTGCCTCTGCCTCCTCAACACTATGACTAAAGGTGTGAACCACCACCACCA
CCACCCACCTGGCCAAAGAATGAATTGAGTGAATAAGTACGAGTGCAACTCTCCAGCAGCCTGAGGCAAG
AAAGCTTAACAGTTGAACCTGAGACCCTACTTCGTTTGTGTTGTACATATCTTCTCATAATGAACTAGGC
AGCCTAGTCTCTCTACCAAATACACCATGCACTTACACCTCCTCAAACCAACTGCAACAGCTACACACAT
TTCCATGGCTTGCCTGTAATAATAAATTCACAAACTTCCTCTAAGTAACTTTTAGTGGAAATCTACCAGG
TTATGCCTATTTGTGATTGGGTGCACAGATGACTAGATGAGATGTAATTTGGGAAGTGACATGCAATAGG
AAAAATGAATATATAACCTATAAATAGAAAACACCAAGGCAAGCGTGGTGACTCACACCTTTAATTAGCA
CTTGGGAGGCAGAAGTCGCATCATCTCTTAGGTCAAGGCCAATCTAGTTCCAGACCAGCAAGGACAACAG
AAACCTTGCCTTGATATAAACATTTTAAAACTTTAAAAATAGAGAAGCCCAAACTCTGCTCATTGGTAAT
CTACCCTTCCTTTCTTTAGACACCTTGAGAAGCTAGGCTACATAGCTTTGGGTCCTTACGTACCCCCACT
CACTCAGCCTGCAGTCAATCTCTGATAGTGTTTCCTGCCATAAGCTACACTACTGTTTTGCTCCAAACCT
TACTTCTAGTACAAATCCATGTGAGGTCTTCGTTTCAATTTGGGGGGGAAGAGGCCAGAACACTTGCCGC
AGATCCCAACAACGGGCAGCACATTCCCAGCTAGTGTATCTGATACAAACTCTATCTTCATTCAGAACCA
TCAAGTCTAAGCCCCAAGAGCAAAGGTAAATTCATGTATGTTTGGCTGGAGAAAGCATTTCAATTCACTG
GCCGTCGTTTTACAACGTCGTGACTGGGAAAACCCTGGCGTTACCCAACTTAATCGCCTTGCAGCACATC
CCCCTTTCGCCAGCTGGCGTAATAGCGAAGAGGCCCGCACCGATCGCCCTTCCCAACAGTTGCGCAGCCT
GAATGGCGAATGGCGCCTGATGCGGTATTTTCTCCTTACGCATCTGTGCGGTATTTCACACCGCATATGG
TGCACTCTCAGTACAATCTGCTCTGATGCCGCATAGTTAAGCCAGCCCCGACACCCGCCAACACCCGCTG
ACGCGCCCTGACGGGCTTGTCTGCTCCCGGCATCCGCTTACAGACAAGCTGTGACCGTCTCCGGGAGCTG
CATGTGTCAGAGGTTTTCACCGTCATCACCGAAACGCGCGAGACGAAAGGGCCTCGTGATACGCCTATTT
TTATAGGTTAATGTCATGATAATAATGGTTTCTTAGACGTCAGGTGGCACTTTTCGGGGAAATGTGCGCG
GAACCCCTATTTGTTTATTTTTCTAAATACATTCAAATATGTATCCGCTCATGAGACAATAACCCTGATA
AATGCTTCAATAATATTGAAAAAGGAAGAGTATGAGTATTCAACATTTCCGTGTCGCCCTTATTCCCTTT
TTTGCGGCATTTTGCCTTCCTGTTTTTGCTCACCCAGAAACGCTGGTGAAAGTAAAAGATGCTGAAGATC
AGTTGGGTGCACGAGTGGGTTACATCGAACTGGATCTCAACAGCGGTAAGATCCTTGAGAGTTTTCGCCC
CGAAGAACGTTTTCCAATGATGAGCACTTTTAAAGTTCTGCTATGTGGCGCGGTATTATCCCGTATTGAC
GCCGGGCAAGAGCAACTCGGTCGCCGCATACACTATTCTCAGAATGACTTGGTTGAGTACTCACCAGTCA
CAGAAAAGCATCTTACGGATGGCATGACAGTAAGAGAATTATGCAGTGCTGCCATAACCATGAGTGATAA
CACTGCGGCCAACTTACTTCTGACAACGATCGGAGGACCGAAGGAGCTAACCGCTTTTTTGCACAACATG
GGGGATCATGTAACTCGCCTTGATCGTTGGGAACCGGAGCTGAATGAAGCCATACCAAACGACGAGCGTG
ACACCACGATGCCTGTAGCAATGGCAACAACGTTGCGCAAACTATTAACTGGCGAACTACTTACTCTAGC
TTCCCGGCAACAATTAATAGACTGGATGGAGGCGGATAAAGTTGCAGGACCACTTCTGCGCTCGGCCCTT
CCGGCTGGCTGGTTTATTGCTGATAAATCTGGAGCCGGTGAGCGTGGGTCTCGCGGTATCATTGCAGCAC
TGGGGCCAGATGGTAAGCCCTCCCGTATCGTAGTTATCTACACGACGGGGAGTCAGGCAACTATGGATGA
ACGAAATAGACAGATCGCTGAGATAGGTGCCTCACTGATTAAGCATTGGTAACTGTCAGACCAAGTTTAC
TCATATATACTTTAGATTGATTTAAAACTTCATTTTTAATTTAAAAGGATCTAGGTGAAGATCCTTTTTG
ATAATCTCATGACCAAAATCCCTTAACGTGAGTTTTCGTTCCACTGAGCGTCAGACCCCGTAGAAAAGAT
CAAAGGATCTTCTTGAGATCCTTTTTTTCTGCGCGTAATCTGCTGCTTGCAAACAAAAAAACCACCGCTA
CCAGCGGTGGTTTGTTTGCCGGATCAAGAGCTACCAACTCTTTTTCCGAAGGTAACTGGCTTCAGCAGAG
CGCAGATACCAAATACTGTTCTTCTAGTGTAGCCGTAGTTAGGCCACCACTTCAAGAACTCTGTAGCACC
GCCTACATACCTCGCTCTGCTAATCCTGTTACCAGTGGCTGCTGCCAGTGGCGATAAGTCGTGTCTTACC
GGGTTGGACTCAAGACGATAGTTACCGGATAAGGCGCAGCGGTCGGGCTGAACGGGGGGTTCGTGCACAC
AGCCCAGCTTGGAGCGAACGACCTACACCGAACTGAGATACCTACAGCGTGAGCTATGAGAAAGCGCCAC
GCTTCCCGAAGGGAGAAAGGCGGACAGGTATCCGGTAAGCGGCAGGGTCGGAACAGGAGAGCGCACGAGG
GAGCTTCCAGGGGGAAACGCCTGGTATCTTTATAGTCCTGTCGGGTTTCGCCACCTCTGACTTGAGCGTC
GATTTTTGTGATGCTCGTCAGGGGGGCGGAGCCTATGGAAAAACGCCAGCAACGCGGCCTTTTTACGGTT
CCTGGCCTTTTGCTGGCCTTTTGCTCACATGTTCTTTCCTGCGTTATCCCCTGATTCTGTGGATAACCGT
ATTACCGCCTTTGAGTGAGCTGATACCGCTCGCCGCAGCCGAACGACCGAGCGCAGCGAGTCAGTGAGCG
AGGAAGCGGAAGA
Features (pLannotate 1.2.2; 17 found; start..end, strand, type, name):
      1..93      +  CDS            lacI (fragment): lac repressor; lacI; The lac repressor binds to the lac operator to inhibit transcription in E. coli. This inhibition can be relieved by adding lactose or isopropyl-β-D-thiogalactopyranoside (IPTG).
    106..127     +  protein_bind   CAP binding site: CAP binding activates transcription in the presence of cAMP. E. coli catabolite activator protein
    142..172     +  promoter       lac promoter: promoter for the E. coli lac operon
    180..196     +  protein_bind   lac operator: The lac repressor binds to the lac operator to inhibit transcription in E. coli. This inhibition can be relieved by adding lactose or isopropyl-β-D-thiogalactopyranoside (IPTG). lac repressor encoded by lacI
   1181..1680    +  promoter       PGK promoter: mouse phosphoglycerate kinase 1 promoter
   1687..2382    +  CDS            mScarlet: mScarlet is a basic (constitutively fluorescent) red fluorescent protein published in 2016, derived from synthetic construct. It has moderate acid sensitivity.
   2487..3075    +  misc_feature   WPRE: woodchuck hepatitis virus posttranscriptional regulatory element
   3079..3109    -  misc_feature   MCS (fragment): pBluescript multiple cloning site
   3121..3345    +  polyA_signal   bGH poly(A) signal: bovine growth hormone polyadenylation signal
   3349..3370    +  promoter       SV40 promoter (fragment): SV40 enhancer and early promoter
   3908..3925    +  CDS            9xHis (fragment): 9xHis affinity tag
   4823..4980    +  CDS            lacZα (fragment): LacZα fragment of β-galactosidase; lacZ fragment
   4986..5085    -  misc_feature   bom (fragment): basis of mobility region from pBR322
   5187..5222    -  CDS            rop (fragment): Rop protein, which maintains plasmids at low copy number; rop
   5317..5421    +  promoter       AmpR promoter: bla
   5422..6282    +  CDS            AmpR: β-lactamase; bla; confers resistance to ampicillin, carbenicillin, and related antibiotics
   6453..7041    +  rep_origin     ori: high-copy-number ColE1/pMB1/pBR322/pUC origin of replication
