[The description below was written by a language model from this plasmid's Addgene catalogue record and pLannotate feature annotations shown in this document.]
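Description:
H11-mScarletLAMA4 is a mouse gene-targeting plasmid built on an H11 targeting backbone, designed to place an expression cassette at the Hipp11 (H11) locus, an intergenic "safe harbour" site commonly used for stable transgene insertion. It is propagated in E. coli through a high-copy ColE1/pUC-type origin and selected with ampicillin via the bla (AmpR) gene and its own promoter. The remaining bacterial annotations (fragments of lacI, the lac promoter/operator, lacZα, bom and rop) are remnants of the cloning backbone rather than functional parts of the payload. The short 9xHis and SV40 promoter hits are only a few nucleotides long and are probably incidental matches.

The payload is a single mammalian expression unit of about 7.2 kb total plasmid size. The mouse PGK promoter drives mScarlet, a bright constitutively fluorescent red protein, followed by a WPRE to enhance transcript stability and expression, and a bovine growth hormone polyadenylation signal. The catalogue lists the insert as mScarlet-mLAMA4 (also called LAMA4-G1254V) at 732 bp, only slightly longer than mScarlet alone. This suggests that a short LAMA4-derived segment carrying the G1254V substitution is fused to the fluorescent protein rather than the full laminin α4 coding sequence. That segment is not annotated in the feature table. The unannotated stretches flanking the cassette are positioned where H11 homology arms would be expected, but the record does not define them, and no mammalian selection marker is annotated. The associated publication concerns immune evasion in neoantigen-expressing pancreatic cancer, consistent with using the construct to express a fluorescently tagged mutant LAMA4 antigen from a defined genomic site in mouse cells.
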