Addgene plasmid #172439: H11-mScarletLAMA4
Purpose: Hipp11 targeting vector, expresses mScarlet-mLAMA4
Depositing lab: Tyler Jacks. Depositing organization: Massachusetts Institute of Technology. Publication: The CD155/TIGIT axis promotes and maintains immune evasion in neoantigen-expressing pancreatic cancer. Freed-Pastor WA, Lambert LJ, Ely ZA, Pattada NB, Bhutkar A, Eng G, Mercer KL, Garcia AP, Lin L, Rideout WM 3rd, Hwang WL, Schenkel JM, Jaeger AM, Bronson RT, Westcott PMK, Hether TD, Divakar P, Reeves JW, Deshpande V, Delorey T, Phillips D, Yilmaz OH, Regev A, Jacks T. Cancer Cell. 2021 Oct 11;39(10):1342-1360.e14. doi: 10.1016/j.ccell.2021.07.007. Epub 2021 Aug 5. PubMed 34358448.
Backbone
  Vector backbone: H11 targeting vector
  Vector type: Mouse Targeting
Growth in bacteria
  Bacterial resistance: Ampicillin, 100 μg/mL
  Growth temperature: 37°C
  Growth strain: NEB Stable
  Copy number: Unknown
Gene/Insert
  Gene/Insert name: mScarlet-mLAMA4 (alt name: LAMA4-G1254V)
  Insert size (bp): 732
Terms and licenses: Academic/Nonprofit Terms; Industry Terms: Not Available to Industry
How to cite: H11-mScarletLAMA4 was a gift from Tyler Jacks (Addgene plasmid # 172439 ; http://n2t.net/addgene:172439 ; RRID:Addgene_172439)
